>Addgene plasmid #185679 | pPW3757 : CMVd3-ERmembrane-2xHaloTag-KKMP | addgene full sequence | sequence record 366418 | Addgene NGS Result
TAGTTATTAATAGTAATCAATTACGGGGTCATTAGTTCATAGCCCATATATGGAGTTCCGATGGGCGGTA
GGCGTGTACGGTGGGAGGTCTATATAAGCAGAGCTGGTTTAGTGAACCGTCAGATCCGCTAGCGCTACCG
GTCGCCACCATGCCGGCCCGGCGGCTGCTGCTGCTGCTGACGCTGCTGCTGCCCGGCCTCGGGATTTTTG
GAAGTATGCTTAAGGACATGGCTACCATCATCCTGAGCACCTTCCTGCTGATTGGCTGGGTGGCCTTCAT
CATCACCTATCCCCTGAGCATGCATGGAGGATCTGGAGGCGGCGGGTCCGGCGGAATGGCAGAAATCGGT
ACTGGCTTTCCATTCGACCCCCATTATGTGGAAGTCCTGGGCGAGCGCATGCACTACGTCGATGTTGGTC
CGCGCGATGGCACCCCTGTGCTGTTCCTGCACGGTAACCCGACCTCCTCCTACGTGTGGCGCAACATCAT
CCCGCATGTTGCACCGACCCATCGCTGCATTGCTCCAGACCTGATCGGTATGGGCAAATCCGACAAACCA
GACCTGGGTTATTTCTTCGACGACCACGTCCGCTTCATGGATGCCTTCATCGAAGCCCTGGGTCTGGAAG
AGGTCGTCCTGGTCATTCACGACTGGGGCTCCGCTCTGGGTTTCCACTGGGCCAAGCGCAATCCAGAGCG
CGTCAAAGGTATTGCATTTATGGAGTTCATCCGCCCTATCCCGACCTGGGACGAATGGCCAGAATTTGCC
CGCGAGACCTTCCAGGCCTTCCGCACCACCGACGTCGGCCGCAAGCTGATCATCGATCAGAACGTTTTTA
TCGAGGGTACGCTGCCGATGGGTGTCGTCCGCCCGCTGACTGAAGTCGAGATGGACCATTACCGCGAGCC
GTTCCTGAATCCTGTTGACCGCGAGCCACTGTGGCGCTTCCCAAACGAGCTGCCAATCGCCGGTGAGCCA
GCGAACATCGTCGCGCTGGTCGAAGAATACATGGACTGGCTGCACCAGTCCCCTGTCCCGAAGCTGCTGT
TCTGGGGCACCCCAGGCGTTCTGATCCCACCGGCCGAAGCCGCTCGCCTGGCCAAAAGCCTGCCTAACTG
CAAGGCTGTGGACATCGGCCCGGGTCTGAATCTGCTGCAAGAAGACAACCCGGACCTGATCGGCAGCGAG
ATCGCGCGCTGGCTGTCGACGCTCGAGATTTCCGGCATGGACGAGCTGTACAAGTCCGGACTCAGATCTG
GTGGAGGCGGTAGCGGAGGAGGTGGCTCTGTCGACATGGCAGAAATCGGTACTGGCTTTCCATTCGACCC
CCATTATGTGGAAGTCCTGGGCGAGCGCATGCACTACGTCGATGTTGGTCCGCGCGATGGCACCCCTGTG
CTGTTCCTGCACGGTAACCCGACCTCCTCCTACGTGTGGCGCAACATCATCCCGCATGTTGCACCGACCC
ATCGCTGCATTGCTCCAGACCTGATCGGTATGGGCAAATCCGACAAACCAGACCTGGGTTATTTCTTCGA
CGACCACGTCCGCTTCATGGATGCCTTCATCGAAGCCCTGGGTCTGGAAGAGGTCGTCCTGGTCATTCAC
GACTGGGGCTCCGCTCTGGGTTTCCACTGGGCCAAGCGCAATCCAGAGCGCGTCAAAGGTATTGCATTTA
TGGAGTTCATCCGCCCTATCCCGACCTGGGACGAATGGCCAGAATTTGCCCGCGAGACCTTCCAGGCCTT
CCGCACCACCGACGTCGGCCGCAAGCTGATCATCGATCAGAACGTTTTTATCGAGGGTACGCTGCCGATG
GGTGTCGTCCGCCCGCTGACTGAAGTCGAGATGGACCATTACCGCGAGCCGTTCCTGAATCCTGTTGACC
GCGAGCCACTGTGGCGCTTCCCAAACGAGCTGCCAATCGCCGGTGAGCCAGCGAACATCGTCGCGCTGGT
CGAAGAATACATGGACTGGCTGCACCAGTCCCCTGTCCCGAAGCTGCTGTTCTGGGGCACCCCAGGCGTT
CTGATCCCACCGGCCGAAGCCGCTCGCCTGGCCAAAAGCCTGCCTAACTGCAAGGCTGTGGACATCGGCC
CGGGTCTGAATCTGCTGCAAGAAGACAACCCGGACCTGATCGGCAGCGAGATCGCGCGCTGGCTGTCGAC
GCTCGAGATTTCCGGCAAAAAGATGCCATAAGATCCACCGGATCTAGATAACTGATCATAATCAGCCATA
CCACATTTGTAGAGGTTTTACTTGCTTTAAAAAACCTCCCACACCTCCCCCTGAACCTGAAACATAAAAT
GAATGCAATTGTTGTTGTTAACTTGTTTATTGCAGCTTATAATGGTTACAAATAAAGCAATAGCATCACA
AATTTCACAAATAAAGCATTTTTTTCACTGCATTCTAGTTGTGGTTTGTCCAAACTCATCAATGTATCTT
AACGCGTAAATTGTAAGCGTTAATATTTTGTTAAAATTCGCGTTAAATTTTTGTTAAATCAGCTCATTTT
TTAACCAATAGGCCGAAATCGGCAAAATCCCTTATAAATCAAAAGAATAGACCGAGATAGGGT
[37 nt withheld, positions 2584-2620]
AAAGAACGTGGACTCCAACGTCAAAGG
[49 nt withheld, positions 2648-2696]
T
[91 nt withheld, positions 2698-2788]
G
[124 nt withheld, positions 2790-2913]
CAGGTGGCACTTTTCGGGGAAATGTGCGCGGAACCCCTATTTGTTTATTTTTCTAAATACATTCAAATAT
GTATCCGCTCATGAGACAATAACCCTGATAAATGCTTCAATAATATTGAAAAAGGAAGAGTCCTGAGGCG
GAAAGAACCAGCTGTGGAATGTGTGTCAGTTAGGGTGTGGAAAGTCCCCAGGCTCCCCAGCAGGCAGAAG
TATGCAAAGCATGCATCTCAATTAGTCAGCCCCAGGCTCCCCAGCAGGCAGAAGTATGCAAAGCATGCAT
CTCAATTAGTCAGCAACCATAGTCCCGCCCCTAACTCCGCCCATCCCGCCCCTAACTCCGCCCAGTTCCG
CCCATTCTCCGCCCCATGGCTGACTAATTTTTTTTATTTATGCAGAGGCCGAGGCCGCCTCGGCCTCTGA
GCTATTCCAGAAGTAGTGAGGAGGCTTTTTTGGAGGCCTAGGCTTTTGCAAAGATCGATCAAGAGACAGG
ATGAGGATCGTTTCGCATGATTGAACAAGATGGATTGCACGCAGGTTCTCCGGCCGCTTGGGTGGAGAGG
CTATTCGGCTATGACTGGGCACAACAGACAATCGGCTGCTCTGATGCCGCCGTGTTCCGGCTGTCAGCGC
AGGGGCGCCCGGTTCTTTTTGTCAAGACCGACCTGTCCGGTGCCCTGAATGAACTGCAAGACGAGGCAGC
GCGGCTATCGTGGCTGGCCACGACGGGCGTTCCTTGCGCAGCTGTGCTCGACGTTGTCACTGAAGCGGGA
AGGGACTGGCTGCTATTGGGCGAAGTGCCGGGGCAGGATCTCCTGTCATCTCACCTTGCTCCTGCCGAGA
AAGTATCCATCATGGCTGATGCAATGCGGCGGCTGCATACGCTTGATCCGGCTACCTGCCCATTCGACCA
CCAAGCGAAACATCGCATCGAGCGAGCACGTACTCGGATGGAAGCCGGTCTTGTCGATCAGGATGATCTG
GACGAAGAGCATCAGGGGCTCGCGCCAGCCGAACTGTTCGCCAGGCTCAAGGCGAGCATGCCCGACGGCG
AGGATCTCGTCGTGACCCATGGCGATGCCTGCTTGCCGAATATCATGGTGGAAAATGGCCGCTTTTCTGG
ATTCATCGACTGTGGCCGGCTGGGTGTGGCGGACCGCTATCAGGACATAGCGTTGGCTACCCGTGATATT
GCTGAAGAGCTTGGCGGCGAATGGGCTGACCGCTTCCTCGTGCTTTACGGTATCGCCGCTCCCGATTCGC
AGCGCATCGCCTTCTATCGCCTTCTTGACGAGTTCTTCTGAGCGGGACTCTGGGGTTCGAAATGACCGAC
CAAGCGACGCCCAACCTGCCATCACGAGATTTCGATTCCACCGCCGCCTTCTATGAAAGGTTGGGCTTCG
GAATCGTTTTCCGGGACGCCGGCTGGATGATCCTCCAGCGCGGGGATCTCATGCTGGAGTTCTTCGCCCA
CCCTAGGGGGAGGCTAACTGAAACACGGAAGGAGACAATACCGGAAGGAACCCGCGCTATGACGGCAATA
AAAAGACAGAATAAAACGCACGGTGTTGGGTCGTTTGTTCATAAACGCGGGGTTCGGTCCCAGGGCTGGC
ACTCTGTCGATACCCCACCGAGACCCCATTGGGGCCAATACGCCCGCGTTTCTTCCTTTTCCCCACCCCA
CCCCCCAAGTTCGGGTGAAGGCCCAGGGCTCGCAGCCAACGTCGGGGCGGCAGGCCCTGCCATAGCCTCA
GGTTACTCATATATACTTTAGATTGATTTAAAACTTCATTTTTAATTTAAAAGGATCTAGGTGAAGATCC
TTTTTGATAATCTCATGACCAAAATCCCTTAACGTGAGTTTTCGTTCCACTGAGCGTCAGACCCCGTAGA
AAAGATCAAAGGATCTTCTTGAGATCCTTTTTTTCTGCGCGTAATCTGCTGCTTGCAAACAAAAAAACCA
CCGCTACCAGCGGTGGTTTGTTTGCCGGATCAAGAGCTACCAACTCTTTTTCCGAAGGTAACTGGCTTCA
GCAGAGCGCAGATACCAAATACTGTTCTTCTAGTGTAGCCGTAGTTAGGCCACCACTTCAAGAACTCTGT
AGCACCGCCTACATACCTCGCTCTGCTAATCCTGTTACCAGTGGCTGCTGCCAGTGGCGATAAGTCGTGT
CTTACCGGGTTGGACTCAAGACGATAGTTACCGGATAAGGCGCAGCGGTCGGGCTGAACGGGGGGTTCGT
GCACACAGCCCAGCTTGGAGCGAACGACCTACACCGAACTGAGATACCTACAGCGTGAGCTATGAGAAAG
CGCCACGCTTCCCGAAGGGAGAAAGGCGGACAGGTATCCGGTAAGCGGCAGGGTCGGAACAGGAGAGCGC
ACGAGGGAGCTTCCAGGGGGAAACGCCTGGTATCTTTATAGTCCTGTCGGGTTTCGCCACCTCTGACTTG
AGCGTCGATTTTTGTGATGCTCGTCAGGGGGGCGGAGCCTATGGAAAAACGCCAGCAACGCGGCCTTTTT
ACGGTTCCTGGCCTTTTGCTGGCCTTTTGCTCACATGTTCTTTCCTGCGTTATCCCCTGATTCTGTGGAT
AACCGTATTACCGCCATGCAT
Features (pLannotate 1.2.2; 16 found; start..end, strand, type, name):
      1..60      +  enhancer       CMV enhancer (fragment): human cytomegalovirus immediate early enhancer
     61..105     +  promoter       CMVd3 promoter: truncated human cytomegalovirus (CMV) immediate early promoter that yields strongly reduced expression relative to the full-length promoter
    150..329     +  CDS            ERN1 (fragment): ERN1_HUMAN - Also known as IRE1 From Homo sapiens (Human).
    336..1226    +  CDS            HaloTag®: modified bacterial dehalogenase that forms covalent bonds with chloroalkane derivatives
   1296..2186    +  CDS            HaloTag®: modified bacterial dehalogenase that forms covalent bonds with chloroalkane derivatives
   2223..2307    +  CDS            large T antigen (fragment): large T antigen from SV40 (simian virus 40)
   2330..2451    +  polyA_signal   SV40 poly(A) signal: SV40 polyadenylation signal
   2485..2913    -  rep_origin     f1 ori (sequence partly withheld): f1 bacteriophage origin of replication; arrow indicates direction of (+) strand synthesis
   2940..3044    +  promoter       AmpR promoter: bla
   3087..3153    +  promoter       SV40 promoter (fragment): SV40 enhancer and early promoter
   3167..3377    +  promoter       SV40 promoter: SV40 early promoter
   3420..4214    +  CDS            NeoR/KanR: aminoglycoside phosphotransferase from Tn5; aph(3')-II (or nptII); confers resistance to neomycin, kanamycin, and G418 (Geneticin®)
   4235..4387    +  CDS            ble (fragment): BLE_KLEPN - Experimental evidence at protein level: Swiss-Prot protein existence level 1. Binding protein with a strong affinity to the bleomycin family of antibiotics. Binds to CL990; an antimitotic-antibiotic compound. From Klebsiella pneumoniae.
   4446..4493    +  polyA_signal   HSV TK poly(A) signal: herpes simplex virus thymidine kinase polyadenylation signal (Cole and Stacy, 1985)
   4584..4600    -  polyA_signal   bGH poly(A) signal (fragment): bovine growth hormone polyadenylation signal
   4822..5410    +  rep_origin     ori: high-copy-number ColE1/pMB1/pBR322/pUC origin of replication
