[The description below was written by a language model from this plasmid's Addgene catalogue record and pLannotate feature annotations shown in this document.]
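Description:
pPW3757 : CMVd3-ERmembrane-2xHaloTag-KKMP is a 5.5 kb mammalian expression plasmid built on the pCMVd3 backbone and intended for low-level transient expression of a synthetic ER membrane-anchored reporter. It is maintained in E. coli through a high-copy ColE1/pUC-type origin and selected with kanamycin. The resistance gene is the Tn5 NeoR/KanR aminoglycoside phosphotransferase, placed behind both a bacterial (AmpR/bla) promoter and the SV40 early promoter and followed by an HSV TK polyadenylation signal, so the same cassette could also confer G418 resistance in mammalian cells. An f1 origin is also present. The short annotated fragments of ble, SV40 large T antigen and the bGH poly(A) signal look like backbone remnants or flanking sequence, not functional parts.

The expression cassette is driven by the CMVd3 promoter, a heavily truncated form of the human cytomegalovirus immediate early promoter that retains only a small piece of the enhancer and gives strongly reduced expression relative to full-length CMV. The open reading frame begins with a short fragment annotated as human ERN1 (IRE1), which presumably provides the ER targeting and membrane-anchoring portion named in the insert, although the record does not specify which part of the protein it is. This is followed by two tandem copies of HaloTag, a modified bacterial dehalogenase that bonds covalently to chloroalkane ligands such as fluorescent dyes. The "KKMP" in the name suggests a C-terminal dilysine-type ER retention motif, though it is not separately annotated. An SV40 poly(A) signal terminates the transcript. The construct was deposited with a study of IRE1alpha oligomerisation during ER stress. A fixed two-HaloTag protein expressed at low density in the ER membrane would fit a role as a defined-stoichiometry labelling control, but the record does not state this use.
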