Addgene plasmid #185679: pPW3757 : CMVd3-ERmembrane-2xHaloTag-KKMP
Purpose: Low-level transient expression of two tandem HaloTag proteins targeted to the ER membrane.
Depositing lab: Peter Walter. Depositing organization: University of California, San Francisco (UCSF). Publication: Endoplasmic reticulum stress activates human IRE1alpha through reversible assembly of inactive dimers into small oligomers. Belyy V, Zuazo-Gaztelu I, Alamban A, Ashkenazi A, Walter P. Elife. 2022 Jun 22;11:e74342. doi: 10.7554/eLife.74342. PubMed 35730415.
Backbone
  Vector backbone: pCMVd3
  Vector type: Mammalian Expression
Growth in bacteria
  Bacterial resistance: Kanamycin, 50 μg/mL
  Growth temperature: 37°C
  Growth strain: DH5alpha
  Copy number: High Copy
Gene/Insert
  Gene/Insert name: ERmembrane-2xHaloTag-KKMP
  Species: Synthetic
  Cloning method: Gibson Cloning
Terms and licenses: Academic/Nonprofit Terms; Industry Terms: Not Available to Industry
How to cite: pPW3757 : CMVd3-ERmembrane-2xHaloTag-KKMP was a gift from Peter Walter (Addgene plasmid # 185679 ; http://n2t.net/addgene:185679 ; RRID:Addgene_185679)
